>Addgene plasmid #235304 | pLentiX1-[TRE3G-FXN-P2A-mRuby2(miRE.FF4)-TS.FF6x1-bGH]-EFS-rtTA-P2A-mGL-WPRE | addgene full sequence | sequence record 472752 | Addgene NGS Result
TACTAGCGCCATAGAGCCCACCGCATCCCCAGCATGCCTGCTATTGTCTTCCCAATCCTCCCCCTTGCTG
TCCTGCCCCACCCCACCCCCCAGAATAGAATGACACCTACTCAGACAATGCGATGCAATTTCCTCATTTT
ATTAGGAAAGGACAGTGGGAGTGGCACCTTCCAGGGTCAAGGAAGGCACGGGGGAGGGGCAAACAACAGA
TGGCTGGCAACTAGAAGGCACAGGTGCAACTCCTCCTAGGTTTATGAGGAATCTCTTTGGTTCCACAAGC
TTGTTGTTACTTGTACAGCTCGTCCATCCCACCACCAAGCCCGGCGAACTTGGCAACTGCGTGTTCGCGT
TGTACTACGAACATTTCATTGTCACTTTCCTCTAACCTTTCCAGGCGGTGATCAACGGCATGGATACCGG
GCATCTTGATGTTCCCGACGGTCTTTTTTGACCTGTAAGTTGTTACGAAAGAGCAAGACAGATGGCCACC
ACCATCAACTTTCAGTGCCATATGAGTGTATCCCCTCAGACCACCATCTGCTGGATACATCATCTCTGTA
TTAGGCTCCCAACCCTTGGTCTTCTTCTGCATCACGGGACCATTGGAGGGAAAGTTTACCCCTCTGACTT
GGACGTGGTAAACGAGACAGCCATCCTCAAGGCTGGTGTCCTGCATGACGGTGACGACTCCACCATCTTC
GTATCTCGTAACTCTTTCCCAAGTAAAACCCTCAGGAAAGGACTGTTTAAAGAAATCAGGAATGCCTTTC
GGGTACTTGATAAAAGTACGGCTGCCATACATGAACGACGTGGCAAGAATGTCAAAGGCAAATGGCAGGG
GTCCTCCCTCGATGACTTTGATCCTCATGGTTTGAGTTCCCATGTACGGATTGCCTTCTCCTTCACCTGT
GCATTTGAATTGGTGGCCGTTGACCGAACCTTCCATGACCACCTGTGAAAAAAAAAAAGAAGACTCGAAG
TTAGTACAATTGAAAAAAGTGATTTAATTTATACCATTTTAATTCAGCTTTGTAAAAATGTATCAAAGAG
ATAGCAAGGTATTCAGTTTTAGTAAACAAGATAATTGCTCCTAAAGTAGCCCCTTGAATTCTAGCCCCTT
GAAGTCCGAGGCAGTAGGCACCGCTTGAAGTCTTTAATTAAATACATCTGTGGCTTCACTATTTAATTAA
AGACTTCAAGCGGCGCTCACTGTCAACAGCAATATACCTTCTCGAGCCTTCTGTTGGGTTAAGAAGTCCC
TGAAGAAGTAATCCCAGCAAGTGTTTCCAAGATGTGCAGGCAACGATTCTGTAAAGTACTGAAGCCTCAT
TCAACATAGTATATGTGCTGCCGAAGCGAGCACACTTACCTTCATACGCATATTTTCCTTGATCAGCTCT
TCGCCCTTAGACACCATAGGTCCAGGGTTCTCCTCCACGTCTCCAGCCTGCTTCAGCAGGCTGAAGTTAG
TAGCTCCGCTTCCAGCATCTTTTCCGGAATAGGCCAAGGAAGACAAGTCCAGTTTGGTTTTTAAGGCTTT
AGTGAGCTCTGCGGCCAGCAGCTCATGGAGGGACACGCCGTCGTGGGAGTACACCCAGTTTTTCCCAGTC
CAGTCATAACGCTTAGGTCCACTGGATGGAGAAGATAGCCAGATTTGCTTGTTTGGCGTCTGCTTGTTGA
TCACATAGGTTCCTAGATCTCCACCCAGTTTGACAGTTAAGACACCACTCCCAAAGGAGACATCATAGTC
CTCAAACGTGTATGGCTTGTCTGCAAGGTCTTCAAAAAACTCTGCTAAAGAGTCCAGCGTTTCCTCTGCT
AGTCTTTCATAGGTGGTCTCATCTAGAGAGCCTGGGTGGCCCAAAGTTCCAGATTTCCTCAAATTCATCA
AATAGACACTCTGCTTTTTGACATTCCAAATCTGGTTGAGGCCACGTTGGTTCGAACTTGCGCGGCGGGG
CGTGCAGGTCGCATCGATGTCGGTGCGCAGGCCACGGCGGCCGCAGAGTGGGGCCAACTCTGCCGGCCGC
GGGACCCGGGTGAGGGTCTGGGCCTGGGCCGGGCTGGGTGACGCCAGGAGGCCGGCTACTGCGCGGCGCC
CGAGAGTCCACATGGTGGCCATTACAGCGTGGATGGCGTCTCCAGGCGATCTGACGGTTCACTAAACGAG
CTCTTTACGAGGGTAGGAAGTGGTACGGAAAGTTGGTATAAGACAAAAGTGTTGTGGAATTGCTCCAGGC
GATCTGACGGTTCACTAAACGAGCTCTGCTTTTATAGGCGCCCACCGTACACGCCTAAAGCTTATACGTT
CTCTATCACTGATAGGGAGTAAACTGGATATACGTTCTCTATCACTGATAGGGAGTAAACTGTAGATACG
TTCTCTATCACTGATAGGGAGTAAACTGGTCATACGTTCTCTATCACTGATAGGGAGTAAACTCCTTATA
CGTTCTCTATCACTGATAGGGAGTAAAGTCTGCATACGTTCTCTATCACTGATAGGGAGTAAACTCTTCA
TACGTTCTCTATCACTGATAGGGAGTAAACTCGAGGAATAGTACGAACATGGTAGCTAGTGGATCCTTCG
TCGACCTGCAGACTGGCTGTGTATAAGGGAGCCTGACATTTATATTCCCCAGAACATCAGGTTAATGGCG
TTTTTGATGTCATTTTCGCGGTGGCTGAGATCAGCCACTTCTTCCCCGATAACGGAGACCGGCACACTGG
CGCATATCGGTGGTCATCATGCGCCAGCTTTCATCCCCGATATGCACCACCGGGTAAAGTTCACGCATAT
GAAGCTGGACATCACCTCCCACAACCTCGAGGTGGAACAGTACGCTGATATCTCTTATACTGGGCAGAGC
GCACATCGCCCACAGTCCCCGAGAAGTTGGGGGGAGGGGTCGGCAATTGAACCGGTGCCTAGAGAAGGTG
GCGCGGGGTAAACTGGGAAAGTGATGTCGTGTACTGGCTCCGCCTTTTTCCCGAGGGTGGGGGAGAACCG
TATATAAGTGCAGTAGTCGCCGTGAACGTTCTTTTTCGCAACGGGTTTGCCGCCAGAACACAGTAATGTG
CCACCATGAGCCGGCTGGACAAGAGCAAAGTGATCAACAGCGCCCTGGAACTGCTGAACGGCGTGGGCAT
CGAGGGCCTGACCACCCGGAAGCTGGCCCAGAAACTGGGCGTGGAACAGCCCACCCTGTACTGGCACGTG
AAGAACAAGCGGGCCCTGCTGGACGCCCTGCCCATCGAGATGCTGGACCGGCACCACACCCACAGCTGCC
CTCTGGAAGGCGAGAGCTGGCAGGACTTCCTGCGGAACAACGCCAAGAGCTACAGATGCGCCCTGCTGAG
CCACCGGGACGGCGCCAAAGTGCACCTGGGCACCAGACCCACCGAGAAGCAGTACGAGACACTGGAAAAC
CAGCTGGCCTTCCTGTGCCAGCAGGGCTTCAGCCTGGAAAACGCCCTGTACGCCCTGAGCGCCGTGGGCC
ACTTCACCCTGGGCTGCGTGCTGGAAGAACAGGAACACCAGGTCGCCAAAGAGGAAAGAGAGACACCCAC
CACCGACAGCATGCCCCCCCTGCTGAAGCAGGCCATCGAGCTGTTCGACAGACAGGGCGCCGAGCCCGCC
TTCCTGTTCGGCCTGGAACTGATCATCTGCGGCCTCGAGAAGCAGCTGAAGTGCGAGAGCGGCGGACCCA
CCGACGCCCTGGACGACTTCGACCTGGACATGCTGCCCGCCGATGCCCTGGATGATTTTGATCTGGATAT
GCTCCCTGCTGACGCTCTCGATGACTTCGATCTCGATATGCTGCCAGGCGGAAGCGGAGCTACTAACTTC
AGCCTGCTGAAGCAGGCTGGAGACGTGGAGGAGAACCCTGGACCTATGGTGAGCAAGGGCGAGGAGCTGT
TCACCGGGGTGGTGCCCATCCTGGTCGAGCTGGACGGCGACGTAAACGGCCACAAGTTCAGCGTCCGCGG
CGAGGGCGAGGGCGATGCCACCAACGGCAAGCTGACCCTGAAGTTCATCTGCACCACCGGCAAGCTGCCC
GTGCCCTGGCCCACCCTCGTGACCACCTTAGGCTACGGCGTGGCCTGCTTCGCCCGCTACCCCGACCACA
TGAAGCAGCACGACTTCTTCAAGTCCGCCATGCCCGAAGGCTACGTCCAGGAGCGCACCATCTCTTTCAA
GGACGACGGTACCTACAAGACCCGCGCCGAGGTGAAGTTCGAGGGCGACACCCTGGTGAACCGCATCGTG
CTGAAGGGCATCGACTTCAAGGAGGACGGCAACATCCTGGGGCACAAGCTGGAGTACAACTTCAACAGCC
ACAAGGTCTATATCACGGCCGACAAGCAGAAGAACGGCATCAAGGCTAACTTCAAGACCCGCCACAACGT
TGAGGACGGCGGCGTGCAGCTCGCCGACCACTACCAGCAGAACACCCCCATCGGCGACGGCCCCGTGCTG
CTGCCCGACAACCACTACCTGAGCCATCAGTCCAAACTGAGCAAAGACCCCAACGAGAAGCGCGATCACA
TGGTCCTGAAGGAGAGGGTGACCGCCGCCGGGATTACACATGACATGGACGAGCTGTACAAGTAACAACG
CCGATAATCAACCTCTGGATTACAAAATTTGTGAAAGATTGACTGGTATTCTTAACTATGTTGCTCCTTT
TACGCTATGTGGATACGCTGCTTTAATGCCTTTGTATCATGCTATTGCTTCCCGTATGGCTTTCATTTTC
TCCTCCTTGTATAAATCCTGGTTGCTGTCTCTTTATGAGGAGTTGTGGCCCGTTGTCAGGCAACGTGGCG
TGGTGTGCACTGTGTTTGCTGACGCAACCCCCACTGGTTGGGGCATTGCCACCACCTGTCAGCTCCTTTC
CGGGACTTTCGCTTTCCCCCTCCCTATTGCCACGGCGGAACTCATCGCCGCCTGCCTTGCCCGCTGCTGG
ACAGGGGCTCGGCTGTTGGGCACTGACAATTCCGTGGTGTTGTCGGGGAAATCATCGTCCTTTCCTTGGC
TGCTCGCCTGTGTTGCCACCTGGATTCTGCGCGGGACGTCCTTCTGCTACGTCCCTTCGGCCCTCAATCC
AGCGGACCTTCCTTCCCGCGGCCTGCTGCCGGCTCTGCGGCCTCTTCCGCGTCTTCGCCTTCGCCCTCAG
ACGAGTCGGATCTCCCTTTGGGCCGCCTCCCCGCCGCTCGCTGATATAGGGCCCGGTACCTTTAAGACCA
ATGACTTACAAGGCAGCTGTAGATCTTAGCCACTTTTTAAAAGAAAAGGGGGGACTGGAAGGGCTAGCTC
ACTCCCAACGAAGACAAGATCTGCTTTTTGCTTGTACTGGGTCTCTCTGGTTAGACCAGATCTGAGCCTG
GGAGCTCTCTGGCTAACTAGGGAACCCACTGCTTAAGCCTCAATAAAGCTTGCCTTGAGTGCTTCAAGTA
GTGTGTGCCCGTCTGTTGTGTGACTCTGGTAACTAGAGATCCCTCAGACCCTTTTAGTCAGTGTGGAAAA
TCTCTAGCAGTAGTAGTTCATGTCATCTTATTATTCAGTATTTATAACTTGCAAAGAAATGAATATCAGA
GAGTGAGAGGAACTTGTTTATTGCAGCTTATAATGGTTACAAATAAAGCAATAGCATCACAAATTTCACA
AATAAAGCATTTTTTTCACTGCATTCTAGTTGTGGTTTGTCCAAACTCATCAATGTATCTTATCATGTCT
GGCTCTAGCTATCCCGCCCCTAACTCCGCCCATCCCGCCCCTAACTCCGCCCAGTTCCGCCCATTCTCCG
CCCCATGGCTGACTAATTTTTTTTATTTATGCAGAGGCCGAGGCCGCCTCGGCCTCTGAGCTATTCCAGA
AGTAGTGAGGAGGCTTTTTTGGAGGCCTAGGGACGTACCCAATTCGCCCTATAGTGAGTCGTATTACGCG
CGCTCACTGGCCGTCGTTTTACAACGTCGTGACTGGGAAAACCCTGGCGTTACCCAACTTAATCGCCTTG
CAGCACATCCCCCTTTCGCCAGCTGGCGTAATAGCGAAGAGGCCCGCACCGATCGCCCTTCCCAACAGTT
GCGCAGCCTGAATGGCGAATGGG
[124 nt withheld, positions 6114-6237]
C
[91 nt withheld, positions 6239-6329]
A
[49 nt withheld, positions 6331-6379]
CCTTTGACGTTGGAGTCCACGTTCTTT
[37 nt withheld, positions 6407-6443]
ACCCTATCTCGGTCTATTCTTTTGATTTATAAGGGATTTTGCCGATTTCGGCCTATTGGTTAAAAAATGA
GCTGATTTAACAAAAATTTAACGCGAATTTTAACAAAATATTAACGCTTACAATTTAGGTGGCACTTTTC
GGGGAAATGTGCGCGGAACCCCTATTTGTTTATTTTTCTAAATACATTCAAATATGTATCCGCTCATGAG
ACAATAACCCTGATAAATGCTTCAATAATATTGAAAAAGGAAGAGTATGAGTATTCAACATTTCCGTGTC
GCCCTTATTCCCTTTTTTGCGGCATTTTGCCTTCCTGTTTTTGCTCACCCAGAAACGCTGGTGAAAGTAA
AAGATGCTGAAGATCAGTTGGGTGCACGAGTGGGTTACATCGAACTGGATCTCAACAGCGGTAAGATCCT
TGAGAGTTTTCGCCCCGAAGAACGTTTTCCAATGATGAGCACTTTTAAAGTTCTGCTATGTGGCGCGGTA
TTATCCCGTATTGACGCCGGGCAAGAGCAACTCGGTCGCCGCATACACTATTCTCAGAATGACTTGGTTG
AGTACTCACCAGTCACAGAAAAGCATCTTACGGATGGCATGACAGTAAGAGAATTATGCAGTGCTGCCAT
AACCATGAGTGATAACACTGCGGCCAACTTACTTCTGACAACGATCGGAGGACCGAAGGAGCTAACCGCT
TTTTTGCACAACATGGGGGATCATGTAACTCGCCTTGATCGTTGGGAACCGGAGCTGAATGAAGCCATAC
CAAACGACGAGCGTGACACCACGATGCCTGTAGCAATGGCAACAACGTTGCGCAAACTATTAACTGGCGA
ACTACTTACTCTAGCTTCCCGGCAACAATTAATAGACTGGATGGAGGCGGATAAAGTTGCAGGACCACTT
CTGCGCTCGGCCCTTCCGGCTGGCTGGTTTATTGCTGATAAATCTGGAGCCGGTGAGCGTGGGTCTCGCG
GTATCATTGCAGCACTGGGGCCAGATGGTAAGCCCTCCCGTATCGTAGTTATCTACACGACGGGGAGTCA
GGCAACTATGGATGAACGAAATAGACAGATCGCTGAGATAGGTGCCTCACTGATTAAGCATTGGTAACTG
TCAGACCAAGTTTACTCATATATACTTTAGATTGATTTAAAACTTCATTTTTAATTTAAAAGGATCTAGG
TGAAGATCCTTTTTGATAATCTCATGACCAAAATCCCTTAACGTGAGTTTTCGTTCCACTGAGCGTCAGA
CCCCGTAGAAAAGATCAAAGGATCTTCTTGAGATCCTTTTTTTCTGCGCGTAATCTGCTGCTTGCAAACA
AAAAAACCACCGCTACCAGCGGTGGTTTGTTTGCCGGATCAAGAGCTACCAACTCTTTTTCCGAAGGTAA
CTGGCTTCAGCAGAGCGCAGATACCAAATACTGTTCTTCTAGTGTAGCCGTAGTTAGGCCACCACTTCAA
GAACTCTGTAGCACCGCCTACATACCTCGCTCTGCTAATCCTGTTACCAGTGGCTGCTGCCAGTGGCGAT
AAGTCGTGTCTTACCGGGTTGGACTCAAGACGATAGTTACCGGATAAGGCGCAGCGGTCGGGCTGAACGG
GGGGTTCGTGCACACAGCCCAGCTTGGAGCGAACGACCTACACCGAACTGAGATACCTACAGCGTGAGCT
ATGAGAAAGCGCCACGCTTCCCGAAGGGAGAAAGGCGGACAGGTATCCGGTAAGCGGCAGGGTCGGAACA
GGAGAGCGCACGAGGGAGCTTCCAGGGGGAAACGCCTGGTATCTTTATAGTCCTGTCGGGTTTCGCCACC
TCTGACTTGAGCGTCGATTTTTGTGATGCTCGTCAGGGGGGCGGAGCCTATGGAAAAACGCCAGCAACGC
GGCCTTTTTACGGTTCCTGGCCTTTTGCTGGCCTTTTGCTCACATGTTCTTTCCTGCGTTATCCCCTGAT
TCTGTGGATAACCGTATTACCGCCTTTGAGTGAGCTGATACCGCTCGCCGCAGCCGAACGACCGAGCGCA
GCGAGTCAGTGAGCGAGGAAGCGGAAGAGCGCCCAATACGCAAACCGCCTCTCCCCGCGCGTTGGCCGAT
TCATTAATGCAGCTGGCACGACAGGTTTCCCGACTGGAAAGCGGGCAGTGAGCGCAACGCAATTAATGTG
AGTTAGCTCACTCATTAGGCACCCCAGGCTTTACACTTTATGCTTCCGGCTCGTATGTTGTGTGGAATTG
TGAGCGGATAACAATTTCACACAGGAAACAGCTATGACCATGATTACGCCAAGCGCGCAATTAACCCTCA
CTAAAGGGAACAAAAGCTGGAGCTGCAAGCTTAATGTAGTCTTATGCAATACTCTTGTAGTCTTGCAACA
TGGTAACGATGAGTTAGCAACATGCCTTACAAGGAGAGAAAAAGCACCGTGCATGCCGATTGGTGGAAGT
AAGGTGGTACGATCGTGCCTTATTAGGAAGGCAACAGACGGGTCTGACATGGATTGGACGAACCACTGAA
TTGCCGCATTGCAGAGATATTGTATTTAAGTGCCTAGCTCGATACATAAACGGGTCTCTCTGGTTAGACC
AGATCTGAGCCTGGGAGCTCTCTGGCTAACTAGGGAACCCACTGCTTAAGCCTCAATAAAGCTTGCCTTG
AGTGCTTCAAGTAGTGTGTGCCCGTCTGTTGTGTGACTCTGGTAACTAGAGATCCCTCAGACCCTTTTAG
TCAGTGTGGAAAATCTCTAGCAGTGGCGCCCGAACAGGGACTTGAAAGCGAAAGGGAAACCAGAGGAGCT
CTCTCGACGCAGGACTCGGCTTGCTGAAGCGCGCACGGCAAGAGGCGAGGGGCGGCGACTGGTGAGTACG
CCAAAAATTTTGACTAGCGGAGGCTAGAAGGAGAGAGATGGGTGCGAGAGCGTCAGTATTAAGCGGGGGA
GAATTAGATCGCGATGGGAAAAAATTCGGTTAAGGCCAGGGGGAAAGAAAAAATATAAATTAAAACATAT
AGTATGGGCAAGCAGGGAGCTAGAACGATTCGCAGTTAATCCTGGCCTGTTAGAAACATCAGAAGGCTGT
AGACAAATACTGGGACAGCTACAACCATCCCTTCAGACAGGATCAGAAGAACTTAGATCATTATATAATA
CAGTAGCAACCCTCTATTGTGTGCATCAAAGGATAGAGATAAAAGACACCAAGGAAGCTTTAGACAAGAT
AGAGGAAGAGCAAAACAAAAGTAAGACCACCGCACAGCAAGCGGCCGCTGATCTTCAGACCTGGAGGAGG
AGATATGAGGGACAATTGGAGAAGTGAATTATATAAATATAAAGTAGTAAAAATTGAACCATTAGGAGTA
GCACCCACCAAGGCAAAGAGAAGAGTGGTGCAGAGAGAAAAAAGAGCAGTGGGAATAGGAGCTTTGTTCC
TTGGGTTCTTGGGAGCAGCAGGAAGCACTATGGGCGCAGCGTCAATGACGCTGACGGTACAGGCCAGACA
ATTATTGTCTGGTATAGTGCAGCAGCAGAACAATTTGCTGAGGGCTATTGAGGCGCAACAGCATCTGTTG
CAACTCACAGTCTGGGGCATCAAGCAGCTCCAGGCAAGAATCCTGGCTGTGGAAAGATACCTAAAGGATC
AACAGCTCCTGGGGATTTGGGGTTGCTCTGGAAAACTCATTTGCACCACTGCTGTGCCTTGGAATGCTAG
TTGGAGTAATAAATCTCTGGAACAGATTTGGAATCACACGACCTGGATGGAGTGGGACAGAGAAATTAAC
AATTACACAAGCTTAATACACTCCTTAATTGAAGAATCGCAAAACCAGCAAGAAAAGAATGAACAAGAAT
TATTGGAATTAGATAAATGGGCAAGTTTGTGGAATTGGTTTAACATAACAAATTGGCTGTGGTATATAAA
ATTATTCATAATGATAGTAGGAGGCTTGGTAGGTTTAAGAATAGTTTTTGCTGTACTTTCTATAGTGAAT
AGAGTTAGGCAGGGATATTCACCATTATCGTTTCAGACCCACCTCCCAACCCCGAGGGGACCCGACAGGC
CCGAAGGAATAGAAGAAGAAGGTGGAGAGAGAGACAGAGACAGATCCATTCGATTAGTGAACGGATCTCG
ACGGTATCGGTTAACTTTTAAAAGAAAAGGGGGGATTGGGGGGTACAGTGCAGGGGAAAGAATAGTAGAC
ATAATAGCAACAGACATACAAACTAAAGAATTACAAAAACAAATTACAAAATTCAAAATTTTATCGTCCA
GTGTGGTGGC
Features (pLannotate 1.2.2; 35 found; start..end, strand, type, name):
      9..233     -  polyA_signal   bGH poly(A) signal: bovine growth hormone polyadenylation signal
    290..954     -  CDS            mRuby2 (fragment): monomeric red fluorescent protein derived from mRuby, with improved photophysical properties (Lam et al., 2012)
    996..1108    -  ncRNA          3' miR-30a: sequence downstream of the 71-nt precursor of the human miR-30a microRNA (Zeng et al., 2002) miRNA
   1367..1417    -  CDS            mRuby2 (fragment): mRuby2 is a basic (constitutively fluorescent) red fluorescent protein published in 2012, derived from Entacmaea quadricolor. It has moderate acid sensitivity.
   1484..2113    -  CDS            FXN: FRDA_HUMAN - Also known as FRDA, X25. Experimental evidence at protein level: Swiss-Prot protein existence level 1. Promotes the biosynthesis of heme and assembly and repair of iron-sulfur clusters by delivering Fe(2+) to proteins involved in these pathways. May play a role in the protection against iron-catalyzed oxidative stress through its ability to catalyze the oxidation of Fe(2+) to Fe(3+); the oligomeric form but not the monomeric form has in vitro ferroxidase activity. May be able to store large amounts of iron in the form of a ferrihydrite mineral by oligomerization; however, the phys
   2140..2174    -  promoter       TRE3GV promoter (fragment): 3rd-generation Tet-responsive promoter that can be activated by binding of Tet-On® 3G, optimized for retroviral and lentiviral vectors
   2174..2552    -  promoter       TRE3G promoter: 3rd-generation Tet-responsive promoter that can be activated by binding of Tet-On® 3G
   2630..2795    -  CDS            ccdB (fragment): CcdB, a bacterial toxin that poisons DNA gyrase; ccdB; Plasmids containing the ccdB gene cannot be propagated in standard E. coli strains.
   2801..2825    +  CDS            mHoneydew (fragment): monomeric derivative of DsRed fluorescent protein (Shaner et al., 2004) mammalian codon-optimized
   2862..3073    +  promoter       EF-1α core promoter: core promoter for human elongation factor EF-1α
   3086..3703    +  CDS            tetR: TETR2_ECOLX - Experimental evidence at protein level: Swiss-Prot protein existence level 1. TetR is the repressor of the tetracycline resistance element; its N-terminal region forms a helix-turn-helix structure and binds DNA. Binding of tetracycline to TetR reduces the repressor affinity for the tetracycline resistance gene (tetA) promoter operator sites. From Escherichia coli.
   3896..4615    +  CDS            mGreenLantern: monomeric GFP derivative that displays exceptionally high brightness in cells (Campbell et al., 2020)
   4626..5214    +  misc_feature   WPRE: woodchuck hepatitis virus posttranscriptional regulatory element
   5236..5373    +  CDS            nef (fragment): NEF_HV1LA - Experimental evidence at protein level: Swiss-Prot protein existence level 1. Extracellular Nef protein targets CD4(+) T-lymphocytes for apoptosis by interacting with CXCR4 surface receptors. From Human immunodeficiency virus type 1 group M subtype B (isolate Lai) (HIV-1).
   5359..5539    +  LTR            5' LTR (truncated): truncated 5' long terminal repeat (LTR) from HIV-1
   5611..5732    +  polyA_signal   SV40 poly(A) signal: SV40 polyadenylation signal
   5772..5907    +  rep_origin     SV40 ori: SV40 origin of replication
   5928..5946    -  promoter       T7 promoter: promoter for bacteriophage T7 RNA polymerase
   5954..6109    +  CDS            lacZα (fragment): LacZα fragment of β-galactosidase; lacZ fragment
   6114..6542    +  rep_origin     f1 ori (sequence partly withheld): f1 bacteriophage origin of replication; arrow indicates direction of (+) strand synthesis
   6595..6699    +  promoter       AmpR promoter: bla
   6700..7560    +  CDS            AmpR: β-lactamase; bla; confers resistance to ampicillin, carbenicillin, and related antibiotics
   7731..8319    +  rep_origin     ori: high-copy-number ColE1/pMB1/pBR322/pUC origin of replication
   8502..8594    +  CDS            lacI (fragment): lac repressor; lacI; The lac repressor binds to the lac operator to inhibit transcription in E. coli. This inhibition can be relieved by adding lactose or isopropyl-β-D-thiogalactopyranoside (IPTG).
   8607..8628    +  protein_bind   CAP binding site: CAP binding activates transcription in the presence of cAMP. E. coli catabolite activator protein
   8643..8673    +  promoter       lac promoter: promoter for the E. coli lac operon
   8677..8699    +  protein_bind   lac operator (fragment): The lac repressor binds to the lac operator to inhibit transcription in E. coli. This inhibition can be relieved by adding lactose or isopropyl-β-D-thiogalactopyranoside (IPTG). lac repressor encoded by lacI
   8742..8760    +  promoter       T3 promoter: promoter for bacteriophage T3 RNA polymerase
   8788..9014    +  promoter       RSV promoter: Rous sarcoma virus enhancer/promoter
   9015..9195    +  LTR            5' LTR (truncated): truncated 5' long terminal repeat (LTR) from HIV-1
   9242..9367    +  misc_feature   HIV-1 Ψ: packaging signal of human immunodeficiency virus type 1
   9351..9714    +  CDS            HIV-1 gag (fragment): gag protein from human immunodeficiency virus 1; gag
   9860..10093   +  misc_feature   RRE: The Rev response element (RRE) of HIV-1 allows for Rev-dependent mRNA export from the nucleus to the cytoplasm.
  10470..10570   +  CDS            Rev (fragment): human immunodeficiency virus 1 (HIV-1) Rev protein; rev; enhances nuclear export of unspliced and incompletely spliced viral mRNAs
  10589..10705   +  misc_feature   cPPT/CTS: central polypurine tract and central termination sequence of HIV-1
