[The description below was written by a language model from this plasmid's Addgene catalogue record and pLannotate feature annotations shown in this document.]
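Description:
pLentiX1-[TRE3G-FXN-P2A-mRuby2(miRE.FF4)-TS.FF6x1-bGH]-EFS-rtTA-P2A-mGL-WPRE is a 10.7 kb third-generation-style lentiviral transfer plasmid built by Golden Gate assembly in the pLentiX1 backbone. It is maintained in E. coli through a high-copy ColE1/pUC origin and ampicillin resistance, and an f1 ori is also present. The viral framework consists of an RSV promoter driving a truncated HIV-1 5' LTR, the Ψ packaging signal, RRE, cPPT/CTS, WPRE and a truncated 3' LTR followed by an SV40 poly(A) signal and SV40 ori.

Two transcription units sit between the LTRs in divergent orientation. On the reverse strand, a doxycycline-responsive TRE3G promoter drives human frataxin (FXN) linked by a P2A peptide to mRuby2, ending in its own bGH poly(A) signal. The mRuby2 coding sequence is annotated as two fragments flanking miR-30a-derived sequence, consistent with an miRE-scaffold microRNA (FF4) embedded within the reporter. The name also indicates a single FF6 target site in the 3' region. Because the microRNA and the target site are mismatched, the transcript is not self-repressed, which makes this the open-loop version of the ComMAND circuit. On the forward strand, the EF-1α core (EFS) promoter expresses rtTA (annotated through its TetR portion) joined by P2A to mGreenLantern. This supplies the Tet-On activator and a green marker of transduced cells.

The construct is intended for lentiviral delivery of a therapeutically relevant gene, serving as a reference for microRNA-based dosage control. The depositor comments mention puromycin resistance, but no such gene appears in the feature table. Small ccdB, lacZα and mHoneydew fragments look like cloning remnants.
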