Addgene plasmid #235304: pLentiX1-[TRE3G-FXN-P2A-mRuby2(miRE.FF4)-TS.FF6x1-bGH]-EFS-rtTA-P2A-mGL-WPRE
Purpose: Lentiviral expression of ComMAND open-loop circuit regulating FXN-P2A-mRuby2 (therapeutically relevant gene)
Depositing lab: Kate Galloway. Depositing organization: Massachusetts Institute of Technology. Publication: Model-guided design of microRNA-based gene circuits supports precise dosage of transgenic cargoes into diverse primary cells. Love KS, Johnstone CP, Peterman EL, Gaglione S, Birnbaum ME, Galloway KE. Cell Syst. 2025 Apr 22:101269. doi: 10.1016/j.cels.2025.101269. PubMed 40300600.
Backbone
  Vector backbone: pLentiX1
  Backbone manufacturer: Addgene #17297
  Backbone size w/o insert (bp): 5517
  Vector type: Mammalian Expression, Lentiviral, Synthetic Biology
  Selectable markers: mGreenLantern
Growth in bacteria
  Bacterial resistance: Ampicillin, 100 μg/mL
  Growth temperature: 30°C
  Growth strain: NEB Stable
  Copy number: High Copy
Gene/Insert
  Gene/Insert name: FXN-P2A-mRuby2 (alt name: frataxin)
  Species: H. sapiens (human)
  Insert size (bp): 1407
  Entrez Gene: FXN (a.k.a. CyaY, FA, FARR, FRDA, X25)
  Promoter: TRE3G (3rd-generation Tet system)
  Cloning method: Golden Gate
  Sequencing primers: 5′ gtaagtcattggtcttaaagg; 3′ gtagacataatagcaacagac
Resource information
  A portion of this plasmid was derived from a plasmid made by: Addgene #23620
Terms and licenses: Academic/Nonprofit Terms; Industry Terms: Not Available to Industry
Depositor comments: Also expresses rtTA, mGreenLantern, and puromycin resistance genes; Alt name: pKG3670 ; Please visit https://doi.org/10.1101/2024.06.25.600629 for bioRxiv preprint.
How to cite: pLentiX1-[TRE3G-FXN-P2A-mRuby2(miRE.FF4)-TS.FF6x1-bGH]-EFS-rtTA-P2A-mGL-WPRE was a gift from Kate Galloway (Addgene plasmid # 235304 ; http://n2t.net/addgene:235304 ; RRID:Addgene_235304)
