>Addgene plasmid #235304 | pLentiX1-[TRE3G-FXN-P2A-mRuby2(miRE.FF4)-TS.FF6x1-bGH]-EFS-rtTA-P2A-mGL-WPRE | depositor partial sequence | sequence record 463236 | FXN, human frataxin gene
ATGTGGACTCTCGGGCGCCGCGCAGTAGCCGGCCTCCTGGCGTCACCCAGCCCGGCCCAGGCCCAGACCC
TCACCCGGGTCCCGCGGCCGGCAGAGTTGGCCCCACTCTGCGGCCGCCGTGGCCTGCGCACCGACATCGA
TGCGACCTGCACGCCCCGCCGCGCAAGTTCGAACCAACGTGGCCTCAACCAGATTTGGAATGTCAAAAAG
CAGAGTGTCTATTTGATGAATTTGAGGAAATCTGGAACTTTGGGCCACCCAGGCTCTCTAGATGAGACCA
CCTATGAAAGACTAGCAGAGGAAACGCTGGACTCTTTAGCAGAGTTTTTTGAAGACCTTGCAGACAAGCC
ATACACGTTTGAGGACTATGATGTCTCCTTTGGGAGTGGTGTCTTAACTGTCAAACTGGGTGGAGATCTA
GGAACCTATGTGATCAACAAGCAGACGCCAAACAAGCAAATCTGGCTATCTTCTCCATCCAGTGGACCTA
AGCGTTATGACTGGACTGGGAAAAACTGGGTGTACTCCCACGACGGCGTGTCCCTCCATGAGCTGCTGGC
CGCAGAGCTCACTAAAGCCTTAAAAACCAAACTGGACTTGTCTTCCTTGGCCTATTCCGGAAAAGATGCT
