>Addgene plasmid #235304 | pLentiX1-[TRE3G-FXN-P2A-mRuby2(miRE.FF4)-TS.FF6x1-bGH]-EFS-rtTA-P2A-mGL-WPRE | depositor partial sequence | sequence record 463237 | mRuby2(miRE.FF4), mRuby2 with intronic microRNA
ATGGTGTCTAAGGGCGAAGAGCTGATCAAGGAAAATATGCGTATGAAGGTAAGTGTGCTCGCTTCGGCAG
CACATATACTATGTTGAATGAGGCTTCAGTACTTTACAGAATCGTTGCCTGCACATCTTGGAAACACTTG
CTGGGATTACTTCTTCAGGGACTTCTTAACCCAACAGAAGGCTCGAGAAGGTATATTGCTGTTGACAGTG
AGCGCCGCTTGAAGTCTTTAATTAAATAGTGAAGCCACAGATGTATTTAATTAAAGACTTCAAGCGGTGC
CTACTGCCTCGGACTTCAAGGGGCTAGAATTCAAGGGGCTACTTTAGGAGCAATTATCTTGTTTACTAAA
ACTGAATACCTTGCTATCTCTTTGATACATTTTTACAAAGCTGAATTAAAATGGTATAAATTAAATCACT
TTTTTCAATTGTACTAACTTCGAGTCTTCTTTTTTTTTTTCACAGGTGGTCATGGAAGGTTCGGTCAACG
GCCACCAATTCAAATGCACAGGTGAAGGAGAAGGCAATCCGTACATGGGAACTCAAACCATGAGGATCAA
AGTCATCGAGGGAGGACCCCTGCCATTTGCCTTTGACATTCTTGCCACGTCGTTCATGTATGGCAGCCGT
ACTTTTATCAAGTACCCGAAAGGCATTCCTGATTTCTTTAAACAGTCCTTTCCTGAGGGTTTTACTTGGG
AAAGAGTTACGAGATACGAAGATGGTGGAGTCGTCACCGTCATGCAGGACACCAGCCTTGAGGATGGCTG
TCTCGTTTACCACGTCCAAGTCAGAGGGGTAAACTTTCCCTCCAATGGTCCCGTGATGCAGAAGAAGACC
AAGGGTTGGGAGCCTAATACAGAGATGATGTATCCAGCAGATGGTGGTCTGAGGGGATACACTCATATGG
CACTGAAAGTTGATGGTGGTGGCCATCTGTCTTGCTCTTTCGTAACAACTTACAGGTCAAAAAAGACCGT
CGGGAACATCAAGATGCCCGGTATCCATGCCGTTGATCACCGCCTGGAAAGGTTAGAGGAAAGTGACAAT
GAAATGTTCGTAGTACAACGCGAACACGCAGTTGCCAAGTTCGCCGGGCTTGGTGGTGGGATGGACGAGC
TGTACAAG
